Addgene plasmid #190867: pAAV-CAG-EGFP barcode-3-SV40 polyA
Purpose: For barcoded retrograde labeling
Depositing lab: Yuejun Chen. Depositing organization: Center for Excellence in Brain Science and Intelligence Technology, Chinese Academy of Sciences. Publication: High-throughput mapping of single-neuron projection and molecular features by retrograde barcoded labeling. Xu P, Peng J, Yuan T, Chen Z, He H, Wu Z, Li T, Li X, Wang L, Gao L, Yan J, Wei W, Li CT, Luo ZG, Chen Y. Elife. 2024 Feb 23;13:e85419. doi: 10.7554/eLife.85419. PubMed 38390967.
Backbone
  Vector backbone: pAAV-CAG-tdTomato (codon diversified)(Plasmid #59462)
  Backbone manufacturer: Addgene
  Vector type: AAV
Growth in bacteria
  Bacterial resistance: Ampicillin, 100 μg/mL
  Growth temperature: 37°C
  Growth strain: NEB Stable
  Copy number: High Copy
Gene/Insert
  Gene/Insert name: EGFP-barcode3
  Species: Other
  Insert size (bp): 718
  Mutation: WT
  Cloning method: Restriction Enzyme; 5′ cloning site Unknown (unknown if destroyed)
  Sequencing primers: 3′ BGH
Terms and licenses: Academic/Nonprofit Terms; Industry Terms: Not Available to Industry
Depositor comments: Please visit https://doi.org/10.1101/2021.05.16.444258 for bioRxiv preprint.
How to cite: pAAV-CAG-EGFP barcode-3-SV40 polyA was a gift from Yuejun Chen (Addgene plasmid # 190867 ; http://n2t.net/addgene:190867 ; RRID:Addgene_190867)
