[The description below was written by a language model from this plasmid's Addgene catalogue record and pLannotate feature annotations shown in this document.]
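Description:
pAAV-CAG-EGFP barcode-3-SV40 polyA is an AAV transfer plasmid built on the pAAV-CAG-tdTomato (codon diversified) backbone, in which the original reporter has been replaced by an EGFP-barcode3 insert of about 718 bp. The sequenced plasmid is 4,806 nt. It is maintained in bacteria through a high-copy ColE1/pUC-type origin and an ampicillin resistance gene (β-lactamase with its own promoter). It also carries an f1 phage origin and a residual lacZα fragment from the parental cloning vector. Two AAV2 inverted terminal repeats, annotated as fragments, flank the expression cassette. ITRs are the cis elements required for replication and packaging of the intervening DNA into recombinant AAV particles when rep, cap and helper functions are supplied in trans.

The payload is a constitutive CAG-type expression unit: a CMV immediate-early enhancer fragment, the chicken β-actin promoter, and chimeric β-actin/β-globin intron sequence (the short HBB hit reflects the rabbit β-globin portion of this element). These drive an EGFP open reading frame. Downstream, the annotation identifies a bGH polyadenylation signal followed by a short reverse-oriented SV40 large T antigen fragment, which is consistent with the SV40 polyA region named in the plasmid title. The barcode itself is not annotated as a separate feature, so its exact position and length cannot be determined from the record. The unannotated gap between EGFP and the polyA signal is one plausible location, which would place it in the transcript.

The stated purpose is barcoded retrograde labeling. In the associated work on high-throughput mapping of single-neuron projections and molecular features, distinct barcoded EGFP viruses mark neurons by projection target. The "barcode-3" designation suggests this construct is one member of such a set.
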