Features (pLannotate 1.2.2; 15 found; start..end, strand, type, name):
    192..440     +  enhancer       CMV enhancer (fragment): human cytomegalovirus immediate early enhancer
    442..719     +  promoter       chicken β-actin promoter: No description available
    720..855     +  intron         hybrid intron (fragment): hybrid between chicken β-actin (CBA) and minute virus of mice (MMV) introns (Gray et al., 2011)
    944..1074    +  intron         chimeric intron (fragment): chimera between introns from chicken β-actin and rabbit β-globin
   1072..1134    +  CDS            HBB (fragment): HBB_LEPEU - Experimental evidence at protein level: Swiss-Prot protein existence level 1. Involved in oxygen transport from the lung to the various peripheral tissues. From Lepus europaeus (European hare).
   1146..1862    +  CDS            EGFP: EGFP is a basic (constitutively fluorescent) green fluorescent protein published in 1996, derived from Aequorea victoria. It is reported to be a rapidly-maturing weak dimer with moderate acid sensitivity.
   1925..2149    +  polyA_signal   bGH poly(A) signal: bovine growth hormone polyadenylation signal
   2175..2243    -  CDS            large T antigen (fragment): large T antigen from SV40 (simian virus 40)
   2314..2371    +  repeat_region  AAV2 ITR (fragment): inverted terminal repeat of adeno-associated virus serotype 2 inverted
   2531..3119    -  rep_origin     ori: high-copy-number ColE1/pMB1/pBR322/pUC origin of replication
   3290..4150    -  CDS            AmpR: β-lactamase; bla; confers resistance to ampicillin, carbenicillin, and related antibiotics
   4151..4255    -  promoter       AmpR promoter: bla
   4308..4736    -  rep_origin     f1 ori (sequence partly withheld): f1 bacteriophage origin of replication; arrow indicates direction of (+) strand synthesis
   4741..4       -  CDS            lacZα (fragment) (across the origin): LacZα fragment of β-galactosidase; lacZ fragment
   4805..131     -  repeat_region  AAV2 ITR (fragment) (across the origin): inverted terminal repeat of adeno-associated virus serotype 2 inverted
>Addgene plasmid #190867 | pAAV-CAG-EGFP barcode-3-SV40 polyA | addgene full sequence | sequence record 377244 | Addgene NGS Result
GCTGCGCGCTCGCTCGCTCACTGAGGCCGCCCGGGCAAAGCCCGGGCGTCGGGCGACCTTTGGTCGCCCG
GCCTCAGTGAGCGAGCGAGCGCGCAGAGAGGGAGTGGCCAACTCCATCACTAGGGGTTCCTTGTAGTTAA
TGATTAACCCGCCATGCTACTTATCTACGTAGCCATGCTCTAGGAAGAGTACCATTGACGTCAATAATGA
CGTATGTTCCCATAGTAACGCCAATAGGGACTTTCCATTGACGTCAATGGGTGGAGTATTTACGGTAAAC
TGCCCACTTGGCAGTACATCAAGTGTATCATATGCCAAGTACGCCCCCTATTGACGTCAATGACGGTAAA
TGGCCCGCCTGGCATTATGCCCAGTACATGACCTTATGGGACTTTCCTACTTGGCAGTACATCTACGTAT
TAGTCATCGCTATTACCATGGTCGAGGTGAGCCCCACGTTCTGCTTCACTCTCCCCATCTCCCCCCCCTC
CCCACCCCCAATTTTGTATTTATTTATTTTTTAATTATTTTGTGCAGCGATGGGGGCGGGGGGGGGGGGG
GGGCGCGCGCCRGGGGGGGGGGGGGGGGGSGGGGGGSGGGGSGGGGSGRGGSGGAGAGGTGCGGCGGCAG
CCAATCAGAGCGGCGCGCTCCGAAAGTTTCCTTTTATGGCGAGGCGGCGGCGGCGGCGGCCCTATAAAAA
GCGAAGCGCGCGGCGGGCGGGAGTCGCTGCGCGCTGCCTTCGCCCCGTGCCCCGCTCCGCCGCCGCCTCG
CGCCGCCCGCCCCGGCTCTGACTGACCGCGTTACTCCCACAGGTGAGCGGGCGGGACGGCCCTTCTCCTC
CGGGCTGTAATTAGCGCTTGGTTTAATGACGGCTTGTTTCTTTTCTGTGGCTGCGTGAAAGCCTTGAGGG
GCTCCGGGAGGGCCCTTTGTGCGGGGGGAGCGGCTCGGGGCTGTCCGCGGGGGGACGGCTGCCTTCGGGG
GGGACGGGGCAGGGCGGGGTTCGGCTTCTGGCGTGTGACCGGCGGCTCTAGAGCCTCTGCTAACCATGTT
CATGCCTTCTTCTTTTTCCTACAGCTCCTGGGCAACGTGCTGGTTATTGTGCTGTCTCATCATTTTGGCA
AAGAATTGGATCCGGTACCGCCACCATGGTGAGCAAGGGCGAGGAGCTGTTCACCGGGGTGGTGCCCATC
CTGGTCGAGCTGGACGGCGACGTAAACGGCCACAAGTTCAGCGTGTCCGGCGAGGGCGAGGGCGATGCCA
CCTACGGCAAGCTGACCCTGAAGTTCATCTGCACCACCGGCAAGCTGCCCGTGCCCTGGCCCACCCTCGT
GACCACCCTGACCTACGGCGTGCAGTGCTTCAGCCGCTACCCCGACCACATGAAGCAGCACGACTTCTTC
AAGTCCGCCATGCCCGAAGGCTACGTCCAGGAGCGCACCATCTTCTTCAAGGACGACGGCAACTACAAGA
CCCGCGCCGAGGTGAAGTTCGAGGGCGACACCCTGGTGAACCGCATCGAGCTGAAGGGCATCGACTTCAA
GGAGGACGGCAACATCCTGGGGCACAAGCTGGAGTACAACTACAACAGCCACAACGTCTATATCATGGCC
GACAAGCAGAAGAACGGCATCAAGGTGAACTTCAAGATCCGCCACAACATCGAGGACGGCAGCGTGCAGC
TCGCCGACCACTACCAGCAGAACACCCCCATCGGCGACGGCCCCGTGCTGCTGCCCGACAACCACTACCT
GAGCACCCAGTCCGCCCTGAGCAAAGACCCCAACGAGAAGCGCGATCACATGGTCCTGCTGGAGTTCGTG
ACCGCCGCCGGGATCACTCTCGGCATGGACGAGCTGTACAAGTGAGAATTCAAGACGCCGTCGCAAGGAT
CCAGGGCCCGTTTAAACCCGCTGATCAGCCTCGACTGTGCCTTCTAGTTGCCAGCCATCTGTTGTTTGCC
CCTCCCCCGTGCCTTCCTTGACCCTGGAAGGTGCCACTCCCACTGTCCTTTCCTAATAAAATGAGGAAAT
TGCATCGCATTGTCTGAGTAGGTGTCATTCTATTCTGGGGGGTGGGGTGGGGCAGGACAGCAAGGGGGAG
GATTGGGAAGACAATAGCAGGCATGCTGGGGATGCGGTGGGCTCTATGGGTTAACAACAACAATTGCATT
CATTTTATGTTTCAGGTTCAGGGGGAGATGTGGGAGGTTTTTTAAAGCAAGTAAAACCTCTACAAATGTG
GTAAAATCGATAAGGATCTTCCTAGAGCATGGCTACGTAGATAAGTAGCATGGCGGGTTAATCATTAACT
ACAAGGAACCCCTAGTGATGGAGTTGGCCACTCCCTCTCTGCGCGCTCGCTCGCTCACTGACTCGCTGCG
CTCGGTCGTTCGGCTGCGGCGAGCGGTATCAGCTCACTCAAAGGCGGTAATACGGTTATCCACAGAATCA
GGGGATAACGCAGGAAAGAACATGTGAGCAAAAGGCCAGCAAAAGGCCAGGAACCGTAAAAAGGCCGCGT
TGCTGGCGTTTTTCCATAGGCTCCGCCCCCCTGACGAGCATCACAAAAATCGACGCTCAAGTCAGAGGTG
GCGAAACCCGACAGGACTATAAAGATACCAGGCGTTTCCCCCTGGAAGCTCCCTCGTGCGCTCTCCTGTT
CCGACCCTGCCGCTTACCGGATACCTGTCCGCCTTTCTCCCTTCGGGAAGCGTGGCGCTTTCTCATAGCT
CACGCTGTAGGTATCTCAGTTCGGTGTAGGTCGTTCGCTCCAAGCTGGGCTGTGTGCACGAACCCCCCGT
TCAGCCCGACCGCTGCGCCTTATCCGGTAACTATCGTCTTGAGTCCAACCCGGTAAGACACGACTTATCG
CCACTGGCAGCAGCCACTGGTAACAGGATTAGCAGAGCGAGGTATGTAGGCGGTGCTACAGAGTTCTTGA
AGTGGTGGCCTAACTACGGCTACACTAGAAGAACAGTATTTGGTATCTGCGCTCTGCTGAAGCCAGTTAC
CTTCGGAAAAAGAGTTGGTAGCTCTTGATCCGGCAAACAAACCACCGCTGGTAGCGGTGGTTTTTTTGTT
TGCAAGCAGCAGATTACGCGCAGAAAAAAAGGATCTCAAGAAGATCCTTTGATCTTTTCTACGGGGTCTG
ACGCTCAGTGGAACGAAAACTCACGTTAAGGGATTTTGGTCATGAGATTATCAAAAAGGATCTTCACCTA
GATCCTTTTAAATTAAAAATGAAGTTTTAAATCAATCTAAAGTATATATGAGTAAACTTGGTCTGACAGT
TACCAATGCTTAATCAGTGAGGCACCTATCTCAGCGATCTGTCTATTTCGTTCATCCATAGTTGCCTGAC
TCCCCGTCGTGTAGATAACTACGATACGGGAGGGCTTACCATCTGGCCCCAGTGCTGCAATGATACCGCG
AGACCCACGCTCACCGGCTCCAGATTTATCAGCAATAAACCAGCCAGCCGGAAGGGCCGAGCGCAGAAGT
GGTCCTGCAACTTTATCCGCCTCCATCCAGTCTATTAATTGTTGCCGGGAAGCTAGAGTAAGTAGTTCGC
CAGTTAATAGTTTGCGCAACGTTGTTGCCATTGCTACAGGCATCGTGGTGTCACGCTCGTCGTTTGGTAT
GGCTTCATTCAGCTCCGGTTCCCAACGATCAAGGCGAGTTACATGATCCCCCATGTTGTGCAAAAAAGCG
GTTAGCTCCTTCGGTCCTCCGATCGTTGTCAGAAGTAAGTTGGCCGCAGTGTTATCACTCATGGTTATGG
CAGCACTGCATAATTCTCTTACTGTCATGCCATCCGTAAGATGCTTTTCTGTGACTGGTGAGTACTCAAC
CAAGTCATTCTGAGAATAGTGTATGCGGCGACCGAGTTGCTCTTGCCCGGCGTCAATACGGGATAATACC
GCGCCACATAGCAGAACTTTAAAAGTGCTCATCATTGGAAAACGTTCTTCGGGGCGAAAACTCTCAAGGA
TCTTACCGCTGTTGAGATCCAGTTCGATGTAACCCACTCGTGCACCCAACTGATCTTCAGCATCTTTTAC
TTTCACCAGCGTTTCTGGGTGAGCAAAAACAGGAAGGCAAAATGCCGCAAAAAAGGGAATAAGGGCGACA
CGGAAATGTTGAATACTCATACTCTTCCTTTTTCAATATTATTGAAGCATTTATCAGGGTTATTGTCTCA
TGAGCGGATACATATTTGAATGTATTTAGAAAAATAAACAAATAGGGGTTCCGCGCACATTTCCCCGAAA
AGTGCCACCTAAATTGTAAGCGTTAATATTTTGTTAAAATTCGCGTTAAATTTTTGTTAAATCAGCTCAT
TTTTTAACCAATAGGCCGAAATCGGCAAAATCCCTTATAAATCAAAAGAATAGACCGAGATAGGGT
[37 nt withheld, positions 4407-4443]
AAAGAACGTGGACTCCAACGTCAAAGG
[49 nt withheld, positions 4471-4519]
T
[91 nt withheld, positions 4521-4611]
G
[124 nt withheld, positions 4613-4736]
CCCATTCGCCATTCAGGCTGCGCAACTGTTGGGAAGGGCGATCGGTGCGGGCCTCTTCGCTATTACGCCA
