>Addgene plasmid #190867 | pAAV-CAG-EGFP barcode-3-SV40 polyA | depositor partial sequence | sequence record 369947 | EGFP
ATGGTGAGCAAGGGCGAGGAGCTGTTCACCGGGGTGGTGCCCATCCTGGTCGAGCTGGACGGCGACGTAA
ACGGCCACAAGTTCAGCGTGTCCGGCGAGGGCGAGGGCGATGCCACCTACGGCAAGCTGACCCTGAAGTT
CATCTGCACCACCGGCAAGCTGCCCGTGCCCTGGCCCACCCTCGTGACCACCCTGACCTACGGCGTGCAG
TGCTTCAGCCGCTACCCCGACCACATGAAGCAGCACGACTTCTTCAAGTCCGCCATGCCCGAAGGCTACG
TCCAGGAGCGCACCATCTTCTTCAAGGACGACGGCAACTACAAGACCCGCGCCGAGGTGAAGTTCGAGGG
CGACACCCTGGTGAACCGCATCGAGCTGAAGGGCATCGACTTCAAGGAGGACGGCAACATCCTGGGGCAC
AAGCTGGAGTACAACTACAACAGCCACAACGTCTATATCATGGCCGACAAGCAGAAGAACGGCATCAAGG
TGAACTTCAAGATCCGCCACAACATCGAGGACGGCAGCGTGCAGCTCGCCGACCACTACCAGCAGAACAC
CCCCATCGGCGACGGCCCCGTGCTGCTGCCCGACAACCACTACCTGAGCACCCAGTCCGCCCTGAGCAAA
GACCCCAACGAGAAGCGCGATCACATGGTCCTGCTGGAGTTCGTGACCGCCGCCGGGATCACTCTCGGCA
TGGACGAGCTGTACAAGTG
