>Addgene plasmid #190867 | pAAV-CAG-EGFP barcode-3-SV40 polyA | depositor partial sequence | sequence record 369948 | Barcode3
AAGACGCCGTCGCAA
